Addgene plasmid #136887: TetO-FUW-MCS-VP64_C-term
Purpose: Doxycycline-inducible vector backbone containing a multiple cloning site (MCS), the VP64 activator domain and a STOP codon
Depositing lab: Moritz Mall. Depositing organization: Deutsches Krebsforschungszentrum (DKFZ). Publication: Combining Cell Fate Reprogramming and Protein Engineering to Study Transcription Factor Functions. Adrian-Segarra JM, Weigel B, Mall M. Methods Mol Biol. 2021;2352:227-236. doi: 10.1007/978-1-0716-1601-7_15. PubMed 34324190.
Backbone
  Vector backbone: TetO-FUW
  Vector type: Mammalian Expression, Lentiviral
Growth in bacteria
  Bacterial resistance: Ampicillin, 100 μg/mL
  Growth temperature: 37°C
  Growth strain: NEB Stable
  Copy number: High Copy
Gene/Insert
  Gene/Insert name: VP64 activator domain
  Species: Synthetic
  Tag / fusion protein: None
Terms and licenses: Academic/Nonprofit Terms; Industry Terms: Not Available to Industry
How to cite: TetO-FUW-MCS-VP64_C-term was a gift from Moritz Mall (Addgene plasmid # 136887 ; http://n2t.net/addgene:136887 ; RRID:Addgene_136887)
