[The description below was written by a language model from this plasmid's Addgene catalogue record and pLannotate feature annotations shown in this document.]
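Description:
TetO-FUW-MCS-VP64_C-term is an 8.6 kb lentiviral, mammalian-expression cloning backbone built on TetO-FUW. It is designed for making doxycycline-inducible fusions of a protein of interest to the synthetic VP64 transcriptional activation domain. In bacteria it is maintained through a high-copy ColE1/pUC-type origin and selected with ampicillin (AmpR); an f1 origin is also present. The feature table additionally shows an SV40/EM7-driven BleoR cassette with an SV40 poly(A) signal. This lies outside the LTR-flanked region, so it would not be packaged into virus.

The transfer-vector portion begins with a CMV enhancer/promoter fused to a truncated HIV-1 5' LTR, which drives genomic RNA production in packaging cells. It is followed by the Ψ packaging signal with adjoining gag sequence, the RRE for Rev-dependent nuclear export, and the cPPT/CTS. The expression cassette consists of a tetracycline response element with seven tetO copies upstream of a minimal CMV promoter, so transcription depends on a tetracycline-controlled transactivator supplied separately and on doxycycline. Downstream, according to the catalogue entry, are a multiple cloning site, the VP64 domain and a stop codon, so an open reading frame cloned in frame receives VP64 at its C-terminus. The automated annotation picks up VP64 only as a short match to VP16 minimal-activation-domain repeats, near the start of the circular record. A WPRE follows to enhance transcript expression, then the 3' LTR region and a bGH poly(A) signal.

No gene of interest or additional tag is included. The associated work points to its use for engineering transcription factors into obligate activators and testing their function in cell fate reprogramming experiments.
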