Features (pLannotate 1.2.2; 32 found; start..end, strand, type, name):
    144..160     +  CDS            VP96 (fragment): 6 tandem repeats of the minimal activation domain of herpes simplex virus VP16 (Cheng et al., 2013)
    190..213     +  misc_feature   MCS (fragment): pBluescript multiple cloning site
    213..801     +  misc_feature   WPRE: woodchuck hepatitis virus posttranscriptional regulatory element
    738..1319    +  CDS            nef (fragment): NEF_HV1H2 - Experimental evidence at protein level: Swiss-Prot protein existence level 1. Extracellular Nef protein targets CD4(+) T-lymphocytes for apoptosis by interacting with CXCR4 surface receptors. From Human immunodeficiency virus type 1 group M subtype B (isolate HXB2) (HIV-1).
   1326..1506    +  LTR            5' LTR (truncated): truncated 5' long terminal repeat (LTR) from HIV-1
   1538..1762    +  polyA_signal   bGH poly(A) signal: bovine growth hormone polyadenylation signal
   1766..1787    +  promoter       SV40 promoter (fragment): SV40 enhancer and early promoter
   1808..2236    +  rep_origin     f1 ori (sequence partly withheld): f1 bacteriophage origin of replication; arrow indicates direction of (+) strand synthesis
   2250..2579    +  promoter       SV40 promoter: SV40 enhancer and early promoter
   2627..2674    +  promoter       EM7 promoter: synthetic bacterial promoter&nbsp
   2693..3067    +  CDS            BleoR: antibiotic-binding protein; Sh ble from Streptoalloteichus hindustanus; confers resistance to bleomycin, phleomycin, and Zeocin™
   3077..3202    +  CDS            ble (fragment): BLE_KLEPN - Experimental evidence at protein level: Swiss-Prot protein existence level 1. Binding protein with a strong affinity to the bleomycin family of antibiotics. Binds to CL990; an antimitotic-antibiotic compound. From Klebsiella pneumoniae.
   3197..3318    +  polyA_signal   SV40 poly(A) signal: SV40 polyadenylation signal
   3391..3407    -  protein_bind   lac operator: The lac repressor binds to the lac operator to inhibit transcription in E. coli. This inhibition can be relieved by adding lactose or isopropyl-β-D-thiogalactopyranoside (IPTG). lac repressor encoded by lacI
   3415..3445    -  promoter       lac promoter: promoter for the E. coli lac operon
   3460..3481    -  protein_bind   CAP binding site: CAP binding activates transcription in the presence of cAMP. E. coli catabolite activator protein
   3494..3586    -  CDS            lacI (fragment): lac repressor; lacI; The lac repressor binds to the lac operator to inhibit transcription in E. coli. This inhibition can be relieved by adding lactose or isopropyl-β-D-thiogalactopyranoside (IPTG).
   3769..4357    -  rep_origin     ori: high-copy-number ColE1/pMB1/pBR322/pUC origin of replication
   4528..5388    -  CDS            AmpR: β-lactamase; bla; confers resistance to ampicillin, carbenicillin, and related antibiotics
   5389..5493    -  promoter       AmpR promoter: bla
   5552..5604    -  misc_feature   bom (fragment): basis of mobility region from pBR322
   5759..6138    +  enhancer       CMV enhancer: human cytomegalovirus immediate early enhancer
   6139..6338    +  promoter       CMV promoter: human cytomegalovirus (CMV) immediate early promoter
   6356..6536    +  LTR            5' LTR (truncated): truncated 5' long terminal repeat (LTR) from HIV-1
   6583..6708    +  misc_feature   HIV-1 Ψ: packaging signal of human immunodeficiency virus type 1
   6692..7055    +  CDS            HIV-1 gag (fragment): gag protein from human immunodeficiency virus 1; gag
   7201..7434    +  misc_feature   RRE: The Rev response element (RRE) of HIV-1 allows for Rev-dependent mRNA export from the nucleus to the cytoplasm.
   7811..7911    +  CDS            Rev (fragment): human immunodeficiency virus 1 (HIV-1) Rev protein; rev; enhances nuclear export of unspliced and incompletely spliced viral mRNAs
   7961..8078    +  misc_feature   cPPT/CTS: central polypurine tract and central termination sequence of HIV-1
   8135..8405    +  protein_bind   tetracycline response element: contains seven copies of the tetracycline operator tetO tetracycline repressor TetR
   8416..8433    +  misc_feature   MCS (fragment): pUC18/19 multiple cloning site
   8438..8476    +  promoter       minimal CMV promoter: human cytomegalovirus (CMV) immediate early promoter
>Addgene plasmid #136887 | TetO-FUW-MCS-VP64_C-term | addgene full sequence | sequence record 272358 | Addgene NGS Result
CTAGAATGGGTTCCGGACGGGCTGACGCATTGGACGATTTTGATCTGGATATGCTGGGAAGTGACGCCCT
CGATGATTTTGACCTTGACATGCTTGGTTCGGATGCCCTTGATGACTTTGACCTCGACATGCTCGGCAGT
GACGCCCTTGATGATTTCGACCTGGACATGCTGATTAACTGAGCTAGCTAATTCGATATCAAGCTTATCG
ATAATCAACCTCTGGATTACAAAATTTGTGAAAGATTGACTGGTATTCTTAACTATGTTGCTCCTTTTAC
GCTATGTGGATACGCTGCTTTAATGCCTTTGTATCATGCTATTGCTTCCCGTATGGCTTTCATTTTCTCC
TCCTTGTATAAATCCTGGTTGCTGTCTCTTTATGAGGAGTTGTGGCCCGTTGTCAGGCAACGTGGCGTGG
TGTGCACTGTGTTTGCTGACGCAACCCCCACTGGTTGGGGCATTGCCACCACCTGTCAGCTCCTTTCCGG
GACTTTCGCTTTCCCCCTCCCTATTGCCACGGCGGAACTCATCGCCGCCTGCCTTGCCCGCTGCTGGACA
GGGGCTCGGCTGTTGGGCACTGACAATTCCGTGGTGTTGTCGGGGAAATCATCGTCCTTTCCTTGGCTGC
TCGCCTGTGTTGCCACCTGGATTCTGCGCGGGACGTCCTTCTGCTACGTCCCTTCGGCCCTCAATCCAGC
GGACCTTCCTTCCCGCGGCCTGCTGCCGGCTCTGCGGCCTCTTCCGCGTCTTCGCCTTCGCCCTCAGACG
AGTCGGATCTCCCTTTGGGCCGCCTCCCCGCATCGATACCGTCGACCTCGAGACCTAGAAAAACATGGAG
CAATCACAAGTAGCAATACAGCAGCTACCAATGCTGATTGTGCCTGGCTAGAAGCACAAGAGGAGGAGGA
GGTGGGTTTTCCAGTCACACCTCAGGTACCTTTAAGACCAATGACTTACAAGGCAGCTGTAGATCTTAGC
CACTTTTTAAAAGAAAAGGGGGGACTGGAAGGGCTAATTCACTCCCAACGAAGACAAGATATCCTTGATC
TGTGGATCTACCACACACAAGGCTACTTCCCTGATTGGCAGAACTACACACCAGGGCCAGGGATCAGATA
TCCACTGACCTTTGGATGGTGCTACAAGCTAGTACCAGTTGAGCAAGAGAAGGTAGAAGAAGCCAATGAA
GGAGAGAACACCCGCTTGTTACACCCTGTGAGCCTGCATGGGATGGATGACCCGGAGAGAGAAGTATTAG
AGTGGAGGTTTGACAGCCGCCTAGCATTTCATCACATGGCCCGAGAGCTGCATCCGGACTGTACTGGGTC
TCTCTGGTTAGACCAGATCTGAGCCTGGGAGCTCTCTGGCTAACTAGGGAACCCACTGCTTAAGCCTCAA
TAAAGCTTGCCTTGAGTGCTTCAAGTAGTGTGTGCCCGTCTGTTGTGTGACTCTGGTAACTAGAGATCCC
TCAGACCCTTTTAGTCAGTGTGGAAAATCTCTAGCAGGGCCCGTTTAAACCCGCTGATCAGCCTCGACTG
TGCCTTCTAGTTGCCAGCCATCTGTTGTTTGCCCCTCCCCCGTGCCTTCCTTGACCCTGGAAGGTGCCAC
TCCCACTGTCCTTTCCTAATAAAATGAGGAAATTGCATCGCATTGTCTGAGTAGGTGTCATTCTATTCTG
GGGGGTGGGGTGGGGCAGGACAGCAAGGGGGAGGATTGGGAAGACAATAGCAGGCATGCTGGGGATGCGG
TGGGCTCTATGGCTTCTGAGGCGGAAAGAACCAGCTGGGGCTCTAGGGGGTATCCCC
[124 nt withheld, positions 1808-1931]
C
[91 nt withheld, positions 1933-2023]
A
[49 nt withheld, positions 2025-2073]
CCTTTGACGTTGGAGTCCACGTTCTTT
[37 nt withheld, positions 2101-2137]
ACCCTATCTCGGTCTATTCTTTTGATTTATAAGGGATTTTGCCGATTTCGGCCTATTGGTTAAAAAATGA
GCTGATTTAACAAAAATTTAACGCGAATTAATTCTGTGGAATGTGTGTCAGTTAGGGTGTGGAAAGTCCC
CAGGCTCCCCAGCAGGCAGAAGTATGCAAAGCATGCATCTCAATTAGTCAGCAACCAGGTGTGGAAAGTC
CCCAGGCTCCCCAGCAGGCAGAAGTATGCAAAGCATGCATCTCAATTAGTCAGCAACCATAGTCCCGCCC
CTAACTCCGCCCATCCCGCCCCTAACTCCGCCCAGTTCCGCCCATTCTCCGCCCCATGGCTGACTAATTT
TTTTTATTTATGCAGAGGCCGAGGCCGCCTCTGCCTCTGAGCTATTCCAGAAGTAGTGAGGAGGCTTTTT
TGGAGGCCTAGGCTTTTGCAAAAAGCTCCCGGGAGCTTGTATATCCATTTTCGGATCTGATCAGCACGTG
TTGACAATTAATCATCGGCATAGTATATCGGCATAGTATAATACGACAAGGTGAGGAACTAAACCATGGC
CAAGTTGACCAGTGCCGTTCCGGTGCTCACCGCGCGCGACGTCGCCGGAGCGGTCGAGTTCTGGACCGAC
CGGCTCGGGTTCTCCCGGGACTTCGTGGAGGACGACTTCGCCGGTGTGGTCCGGGACGACGTGACCCTGT
TCATCAGCGCGGTCCAGGACCAGGTGGTGCCGGACAACACCCTGGCCTGGGTGTGGGTGCGCGGCCTGGA
CGAGCTGTACGCCGAGTGGTCGGAGGTCGTGTCCACGAACTTCCGGGACGCCTCCGGGCCGGCCATGACC
GAGATCGGCGAGCAGCCGTGGGGGCGGGAGTTCGCCCTGCGCGACCCGGCCGGCAACTGCGTGCACTTCG
TGGCCGAGGAGCAGGACTGACACGTGCTACGAGATTTCGATTCCACCGCCGCCTTCTATGAAAGGTTGGG
CTTCGGAATCGTTTTCCGGGACGCCGGCTGGATGATCCTCCAGCGCGGGGATCTCATGCTGGAGTTCTTC
GCCCACCCCAACTTGTTTATTGCAGCTTATAATGGTTACAAATAAAGCAATAGCATCACAAATTTCACAA
ATAAAGCATTTTTTTCACTGCATTCTAGTTGTGGTTTGTCCAAACTCATCAATGTATCTTATCATGTCTG
TATACCGTCGACCTCTAGCTAGAGCTTGGCGTAATCATGGTCATAGCTGTTTCCTGTGTGAAATTGTTAT
CCGCTCACAATTCCACACAACATACGAGCCGGAAGCATAAAGTGTAAAGCCTGGGGTGCCTAATGAGTGA
GCTAACTCACATTAATTGCGTTGCGCTCACTGCCCGCTTTCCAGTCGGGAAACCTGTCGTGCCAGCTGCA
TTAATGAATCGGCCAACGCGCGGGGAGAGGCGGTTTGCGTATTGGGCGCTCTTCCGCTTCCTCGCTCACT
GACTCGCTGCGCTCGGTCGTTCGGCTGCGGCGAGCGGTATCAGCTCACTCAAAGGCGGTAATACGGTTAT
CCACAGAATCAGGGGATAACGCAGGAAAGAACATGTGAGCAAAAGGCCAGCAAAAGGCCAGGAACCGTAA
AAAGGCCGCGTTGCTGGCGTTTTTCCATAGGCTCCGCCCCCCTGACGAGCATCACAAAAATCGACGCTCA
AGTCAGAGGTGGCGAAACCCGACAGGACTATAAAGATACCAGGCGTTTCCCCCTGGAAGCTCCCTCGTGC
GCTCTCCTGTTCCGACCCTGCCGCTTACCGGATACCTGTCCGCCTTTCTCCCTTCGGGAAGCGTGGCGCT
TTCTCATAGCTCACGCTGTAGGTATCTCAGTTCGGTGTAGGTCGTTCGCTCCAAGCTGGGCTGTGTGCAC
GAACCCCCCGTTCAGCCCGACCGCTGCGCCTTATCCGGTAACTATCGTCTTGAGTCCAACCCGGTAAGAC
ACGACTTATCGCCACTGGCAGCAGCCACTGGTAACAGGATTAGCAGAGCGAGGTATGTAGGCGGTGCTAC
AGAGTTCTTGAAGTGGTGGCCTAACTACGGCTACACTAGAAGAACAGTATTTGGTATCTGCGCTCTGCTG
AAGCCAGTTACCTTCGGAAAAAGAGTTGGTAGCTCTTGATCCGGCAAACAAACCACCGCTGGTAGCGGTG
GTTTTTTTGTTTGCAAGCAGCAGATTACGCGCAGAAAAAAAGGATCTCAAGAAGATCCTTTGATCTTTTC
TACGGGGTCTGACGCTCAGTGGAACGAAAACTCACGTTAAGGGATTTTGGTCATGAGATTATCAAAAAGG
ATCTTCACCTAGATCCTTTTAAATTAAAAATGAAGTTTTAAATCAATCTAAAGTATATATGAGTAAACTT
GGTCTGACAGTTACCAATGCTTAATCAGTGAGGCACCTATCTCAGCGATCTGTCTATTTCGTTCATCCAT
AGTTGCCTGACTCCCCGTCGTGTAGATAACTACGATACGGGAGGGCTTACCATCTGGCCCCAGTGCTGCA
ATGATACCGCGAGACCCACGCTCACCGGCTCCAGATTTATCAGCAATAAACCAGCCAGCCGGAAGGGCCG
AGCGCAGAAGTGGTCCTGCAACTTTATCCGCCTCCATCCAGTCTATTAATTGTTGCCGGGAAGCTAGAGT
AAGTAGTTCGCCAGTTAATAGTTTGCGCAACGTTGTTGCCATTGCTACAGGCATCGTGGTGTCACGCTCG
TCGTTTGGTATGGCTTCATTCAGCTCCGGTTCCCAACGATCAAGGCGAGTTACATGATCCCCCATGTTGT
GCAAAAAAGCGGTTAGCTCCTTCGGTCCTCCGATCGTTGTCAGAAGTAAGTTGGCCGCAGTGTTATCACT
CATGGTTATGGCAGCACTGCATAATTCTCTTACTGTCATGCCATCCGTAAGATGCTTTTCTGTGACTGGT
GAGTACTCAACCAAGTCATTCTGAGAATAGTGTATGCGGCGACCGAGTTGCTCTTGCCCGGCGTCAATAC
GGGATAATACCGCGCCACATAGCAGAACTTTAAAAGTGCTCATCATTGGAAAACGTTCTTCGGGGCGAAA
ACTCTCAAGGATCTTACCGCTGTTGAGATCCAGTTCGATGTAACCCACTCGTGCACCCAACTGATCTTCA
GCATCTTTTACTTTCACCAGCGTTTCTGGGTGAGCAAAAACAGGAAGGCAAAATGCCGCAAAAAAGGGAA
TAAGGGCGACACGGAAATGTTGAATACTCATACTCTTCCTTTTTCAATATTATTGAAGCATTTATCAGGG
TTATTGTCTCATGAGCGGATACATATTTGAATGTATTTAGAAAAATAAACAAATAGGGGTTCCGCGCACA
TTTCCCCGAAAAGTGCCACCTGACGTCGACGGATCGGGAGATCTCCCGATCCCCTATGGTGCACTCTCAG
TACAATCTGCTCTGATGCCGCATAGTTAAGCCAGTATCTGCTCCCTGCTTGTGTGTTGGAGGTCGCTGAG
TAGTGCGCGAGCAAAATTTAAGCTACAACAAGGCAAGGCTTGACCGACAATTGCATGAAGAATCTGCTTA
GGGTTAGGCGTTTTGCGCTGCTTCGCGATGTACGGGCCAGATATACGCGTTGACATTGATTATTGACTAG
TTATTAATAGTAATCAATTACGGGGTCATTAGTTCATAGCCCATATATGGAGTTCCGCGTTACATAACTT
ACGGTAAATGGCCCGCCTGGCTGACCGCCCAACGACCCCCGCCCATTGACGTCAATAATGACGTATGTTC
CCATAGTAACGCCAATAGGGACTTTCCATTGACGTCAATGGGTGGAGTATTTACGGTAAACTGCCCACTT
GGCAGTACATCAAGTGTATCATATGCCAAGTACGCCCCCTATTGACGTCAATGACGGTAAATGGCCCGCC
TGGCATTATGCCCAGTACATGACCTTATGGGACTTTCCTACTTGGCAGTACATCTACGTATTAGTCATCG
CTATTACCATGGTGATGCGGTTTTGGCAGTACATCAATGGGCGTGGATAGCGGTTTGACTCACGGGGATT
TCCAAGTCTCCACCCCATTGACGTCAATGGGAGTTTGTTTTGGCACCAAAATCAACGGGACTTTCCAAAA
TGTCGTAACAACTCCGCCCCATTGACGCAAATGGGCGGTAGGCGTGTACGGTGGGAGGTCTATATAAGCA
GCGCGTTTTGCCTGTACTGGGTCTCTCTGGTTAGACCAGATCTGAGCCTGGGAGCTCTCTGGCTAACTAG
GGAACCCACTGCTTAAGCCTCAATAAAGCTTGCCTTGAGTGCTTCAAGTAGTGTGTGCCCGTCTGTTGTG
TGACTCTGGTAACTAGAGATCCCTCAGACCCTTTTAGTCAGTGTGGAAAATCTCTAGCAGTGGCGCCCGA
ACAGGGACTTGAAAGCGAAAGGGAAACCAGAGGAGCTCTCTCGACGCAGGACTCGGCTTGCTGAAGCGCG
CACGGCAAGAGGCGAGGGGCGGCGACTGGTGAGTACGCCAAAAATTTTGACTAGCGGAGGCTAGAAGGAG
AGAGATGGGTGCGAGAGCGTCAGTATTAAGCGGGGGAGAATTAGATCGCGATGGGAAAAAATTCGGTTAA
GGCCAGGGGGAAAGAAAAAATATAAATTAAAACATATAGTATGGGCAAGCAGGGAGCTAGAACGATTCGC
AGTTAATCCTGGCCTGTTAGAAACATCAGAAGGCTGTAGACAAATACTGGGACAGCTACAACCATCCCTT
CAGACAGGATCAGAAGAACTTAGATCATTATATAATACAGTAGCAACCCTCTATTGTGTGCATCAAAGGA
TAGAGATAAAAGACACCAAGGAAGCTTTAGACAAGATAGAGGAAGAGCAAAACAAAAGTAAGACCACCGC
ACAGCAAGCGGCCGCTGATCTTCAGACCTGGAGGAGGAGATATGAGGGACAATTGGAGAAGTGAATTATA
TAAATATAAAGTAGTAAAAATTGAACCATTAGGAGTAGCACCCACCAAGGCAAAGAGAAGAGTGGTGCAG
AGAGAAAAAAGAGCAGTGGGAATAGGAGCTTTGTTCCTTGGGTTCTTGGGAGCAGCAGGAAGCACTATGG
GCGCAGCGTCAATGACGCTGACGGTACAGGCCAGACAATTATTGTCTGGTATAGTGCAGCAGCAGAACAA
TTTGCTGAGGGCTATTGAGGCGCAACAGCATCTGTTGCAACTCACAGTCTGGGGCATCAAGCAGCTCCAG
GCAAGAATCCTGGCTGTGGAAAGATACCTAAAGGATCAACAGCTCCTGGGGATTTGGGGTTGCTCTGGAA
AACTCATTTGCACCACTGCTGTGCCTTGGAATGCTAGTTGGAGTAATAAATCTCTGGAACAGATTTGGAA
TCACACGACCTGGATGGAGTGGGACAGAGAAATTAACAATTACACAAGCTTAATACACTCCTTAATTGAA
GAATCGCAAAACCAGCAAGAAAAGAATGAACAAGAATTATTGGAATTAGATAAATGGGCAAGTTTGTGGA
ATTGGTTTAACATAACAAATTGGCTGTGGTATATAAAATTATTCATAATGATAGTAGGAGGCTTGGTAGG
TTTAAGAATAGTTTTTGCTGTACTTTCTATAGTGAATAGAGTTAGGCAGGGATATTCACCATTATCGTTT
CAGACCCACCTCCCAACCCCGAGGGGACCCGACAGGCCCGAAGGAATAGAAGAAGAAGGTGGAGAGAGAG
ACAGAGACAGATCCATTCGATTAGTGAACGGATCGGCACTGCGTGCGCCAATTCTGCAGACAAATGGCAG
TATTCATCCACAATTTTAAAAGAAAAGGGGGGATTGGGGGGTACAGTGCAGGGGAAAGAATAGTAGACAT
AATAGCAACAGACATACAAACTAAAGAATTACAAAAACAAATTACAAAAATTCAAAATTTTCGGGTTTAT
TACAGGGACAGCAGAGATCCAGTTTGGTTAGATCTCGAGTTTACCACTCCCTATCAGTGATAGAGAAAAG
TGAAAGTCGAGTTTACCACTCCCTATCAGTGATAGAGAAAAGTGAAAGTCGAGTTTACCACTCCCTATCA
GTGATAGAGAAAAGTGAAAGTCGAGTTTACCACTCCCTATCAGTGATAGAGAAAAGTGAAAGTCGAGTTT
ACCACTCCCTATCAGTGATAGAGAAAAGTGAAAGTCGAGTTTACCACTCCCTATCAGTGATAGAGAAAAG
TGAAAGTCGAGTTTACCACTCCCTATCAGTGATAGAGAAAAGTGAAAGTCGAGCTCGGTACCCGGGTCGA
GGTAGGCGTGTACGGTGGGAGGCCTATATAAGCAGAGCTCGTTTAGTGAACCGTCAGATCGCCTGGAGAC
GCCATCCACGCTGTTTTGACCTCCATAGAAGACACCGGGACCGATCCAGCCTCCGCGGCCCCGAATTCGA
AGACTAGGATCCT
